Addgene plasmid #48556: pFUSB4_GTTA
Depositing lab: Stephen Ekker. Depositing organization: Mayo Foundation for Medical Education and Research. Publication: High Efficiency In Vivo Genome Engineering with a Simplified 15-RVD GoldyTALEN Design. Ma AC, Lee HB, Clark KJ, Ekker SC. PLoS One. 2013 May 29;8(5):e65259. doi: 10.1371/journal.pone.0065259. Print 2013. PubMed 23734242.
Backbone
  Vector backbone: pFUS_B4
  Vector type: Mammalian Expression, TALEN
Growth in bacteria
  Bacterial resistance: Spectinomycin, 50 μg/mL
  Growth temperature: 37°C
  Growth strain: Top10
  Copy number: Unknown
Gene/Insert
  Gene/Insert name: RVD sequence: NN NG NG NI
  Species: Synthetic
  Cloning method: Unknown
  Sequencing primers: 5′ ttgatgcctggcagttccct; 3′ cgaaccgaacaggcttatgt
Terms and licenses: Academic/Nonprofit Terms; Industry Terms: Not Available to Industry
Depositor comments: Plasmid was created using Golden Gate cloning.
How to cite: pFUSB4_GTTA was a gift from Stephen Ekker (Addgene plasmid # 48556 ; http://n2t.net/addgene:48556 ; RRID:Addgene_48556)
