[The description below was written by a language model from this plasmid's Addgene catalogue record and pLannotate feature annotations shown in this document.]
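Description:
pFUSB4_GTTA is a small (about 2.9 kb) intermediate array plasmid for Golden Gate assembly of TALENs. It is built on the pFUS_B4 backbone and carries a pre-assembled block of four synthetic TALE repeats with the repeat-variable diresidues NN, NG, NG and NI. Under the standard TALE code these specify G, T, T and A, which accounts for the name. The catalogue lists the vector type as mammalian expression/TALEN, but the annotated features include no eukaryotic promoter, nuclease domain or polyadenylation signal. The plasmid therefore appears to be a bacterial cloning intermediate that donates its repeat block to a final TALEN expression backbone, not an expression construct in its own right.

The plasmid replicates in E. coli from a high-copy ColE1/pUC-type origin and is selected with spectinomycin through the aadA (SmR) aminoglycoside adenylyltransferase gene. A class 1 integron Pc promoter fragment and a short remnant of a gentamicin acetyltransferase gene lie upstream of aadA, and these look like leftovers from the cassette's origin. The rrnB T1 and T2 terminators are present, and they typically insulate a cloning site from read-through transcription. Only short fragments of lacZα and lacI remain, consistent with a lacZα screening cassette having been replaced when the repeats were inserted by Golden Gate cloning. The feature table does not annotate the TALE repeat array itself, so its position can only be inferred as lying in the unannotated region.

According to the associated publication title, this plasmid relates to a simplified 15-RVD GoldyTALEN design for in vivo genome engineering. Ready-made four-repeat modules like this one would reduce the number of assembly steps needed to build a custom TALEN.
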