Features (pLannotate 1.2.2; 8 found; start..end, strand, type, name):
      3..39      -  CDS            lacZα (fragment): LacZα fragment of β-galactosidase; lacZ fragment
    596..619     +  promoter       Pc promoter (fragment): intI1 (promoter lies within the coding sequence); class 1 integron promoter
    795..851     +  CDS            GmR (fragment): gentamycin acetyltransferase; aacC1; confers resistance to gentamycin
    858..1649    +  CDS            SmR: aminoglycoside adenylyltransferase (Murphy, 1985); aadA; confers resistance to spectinomycin and streptomycin
   1742..2330    +  rep_origin     ori: high-copy-number ColE1/pMB1/pBR322/pUC origin of replication
   2513..2605    +  CDS            lacI (fragment): lac repressor; lacI; The lac repressor binds to the lac operator to inhibit transcription in E. coli. This inhibition can be relieved by adding lactose or isopropyl-β-D-thiogalactopyranoside (IPTG).
   2660..2687    -  terminator     rrnB T2 terminator: transcription terminator T2 from the E. coli rrnB gene
   2819..2862    +  terminator     rrnB T1 terminator: Escherichia coli rrnB; transcription terminator T1 from the E. coli rrnB gene
>Addgene plasmid #48556 | pFUSB4_GTTA | depositor full sequence | sequence record 70256 | Full Sequence
ATGTTTTCCCAGTCACGACGTTGTAAAACGACGGCCAGTCTTAAGCGTCTCATGGCCTGACCCCGGACCA
AGTGGTGGCCTATCGCCAGCAACAATGGCGGCAAGCAAGCGCTCGAAACGGTGCAGCGGCTGTTGCCGGT
GCTGTGCCAGGACCATGGCCTGACCCCGGACCAAGTGGTGGCTATCGCCAGCAACGGTGGCGGCAAGCAA
GCGCTCGAAACGGTGCAGCGGCTGTTGCCGGTGCTGTGCCAGGACCATGGCCTGACCCCGGACCAAGTGG
TGGCTATCGCCAGCAACGGTGGCGGCAAGCAAGCGCTCGAAACGGTGCAGCGGCTGTTGCCGGTGCTGTG
CCAGGACCATGGCCTGACCCCGGACCAAGTGGTGGCTATCGCCAGCAACATTGGCGGCAAGCAAGCGCTC
GAAACGGTGCAGCGGCTGTTGCCGGTGCTGTGCCAGGACCATGGCCTGACCCCGGACCAAGTGGTGGCTA
TCGAGACGTCTAGACCAGCCAGGACAGAAATGCCTCGACTTCGCTGCTACCCAAGGTTGCCGGGTGACGC
ACACCGTGGAAACGGATGAAGGCACGAACCCAGTGGACATAAGCCTGTTCGGTTCGTAAGCTGTAATGCA
AGTAGCGTATGCGCTCACGCAACTGGTCCAGAACCTTGACCGAACGCAGCGGTGGTAACGGCGCAGTGGC
GGTTTTCATGGCTTGTTATGACTGTTTTTTTGGGGTACAGTCTATGCCTCGGGCATCCAAGCAGCAAGCG
CGTTACGCCGTGGGTCGATGTTTGATGTTATGGAGCAGCAACGATGTTACGCAGCAGGGCAGTCGCCCTA
AAACAAAGTTAAACATTATGAGGGAAGCGGTGATCGCCGAAGTATCGACTCAACTATCAGAGGTAGTTGG
CGTCATCGAGCGCCATCTCGAACCGACGTTGCTGGCCGTACATTTGTACGGCTCCGCAGTGGATGGCGGC
CTGAAGCCACACAGTGATATTGATTTGCTGGTTACGGTGACCGTAAGGCTTGATGAAACAACGCGGCGAG
CTTTGATCAACGACCTTTTGGAAACTTCGGCTTCCCCTGGAGAGAGCGAGATTCTCCGCGCTGTAGAAGT
CACCATTGTTGTGCACGACGACATCATTCCGTGGCGTTATCCAGCTAAGCGCGAACTGCAATTTGGAGAA
TGGCAGCGCAATGACATTCTTGCAGGTATCTTCGAGCCAGCCACGATCGACATTGATCTGGCTATCTTGC
TGACAAAAGCAAGAGAACATAGCGTTGCCTTGGTAGGTCCAGCGGCGGAGGAACTCTTTGATCCGGTTCC
TGAACAGGATCTATTTGAGGCGCTAAATGAAACCTTAACGCTATGGAACTCGCCGCCCGACTGGGCTGGC
GATGAGCGAAATGTAGTGCTTACGTTGTCCCGCATTTGGTACAGCGCAGTAACCGGCAAAATCGCGCCGA
AGGATGTCGCTGCCGACTGGGCAATGGAGCGCCTGCCGGCCCAGTATCAGCCCGTCATACTTGAAGCTAG
ACAGGCTTATCTTGGACAAGAAGAAGATCGCTTGGCCTCGCGCGCAGATCAGTTGGAAGAATTTGTCCAC
TACGTGAAAGGCGAGATCACCAAGGTAGTCGGCAAATAACCCTCGAGCCACCCATGACCAAAATCCCTTA
ACGTGAGTTACGCGTCGTTCCACTGAGCGTCAGACCCCGTAGAAAAGATCAAAGGATCTTCTTGAGATCC
TTTTTTTCTGCGCGTAATCTGCTGCTTGCAAACAAAAAAACCACCGCTACCAGCGGTGGTTTGTTTGCCG
GATCAAGAGCTACCAACTCTTTTTCCGAAGGTAACTGGCTTCAGCAGAGCGCAGATACCAAATACTGTCC
TTCTAGTGTAGCCGTAGTTAGGCCACCACTTCAAGAACTCTGTAGCACCGCCTACATACCTCGCTCTGCT
AATCCTGTTACCAGTGGCTGCTGCCAGTGGCGATAAGTCGTGTCTTACCGGGTTGGACTCAAGACGATAG
TTACCGGATAAGGCGCAGCGGTCGGGCTGAACGGGGGGTTCGTGCACACAGCCCAGCTTGGAGCGAACGA
CCTACACCGAACTGAGATACCTACAGCGTGAGCATTGAGAAAGCGCCACGCTTCCCGAAGGGAGAAAGGC
GGACAGGTATCCGGTAAGCGGCAGGGTCGGAACAGGAGAGCGCACGAGGGAGCTTCCAGGGGGAAACGCC
TGGTATCTTTATAGTCCTGTCGGGTTTCGCCACCTCTGACTTGAGCGTCGATTTTTGTGATGCTCGTCAG
GGGGGCGGAGCCTATGGAAAAACGCCAGCAACGCGGCCTTTTTACGGTTCCTGGCCTTTTGCTGGCCTTT
TGCTCACATGTTCTTTCCTGCGTTATCCCCTGATTCTGTGGATAACCGTATTACCGCCTTTGAGTGAGCT
GATACCGCTCGCCGCAGCCGAACGACCGAGCGCAGCGAGTCAGTGAGCGAGGAAGCGGAAGAGCGCCCAA
TACGCAAACCGCCTCTCCCCGCGCGTTGGCCGATTCATTAATGCAGCTGGCACGACAGGTTTCCCGACTG
GAAAGCGGGCAGTGAGCGCAACGCAATTAATACGCGTACCGCTAGCCAGGAAGAGTTTGTAGAAACGCAA
AAAGGCCATCCGTCAGGATGGCCTTCTGCTTAGTTTGATGCCTGGCAGTTTATGGCGGGCGTCCTGCCCG
CCACCCTCCGGGCCGTTGCTTCACAACGTTCAAATCCGCTCCCGGCGGATTTGTCCTACTCAGGAGAGCG
TTCACCGACAAACAACAGATAAAACGAAAGGCCCAGTCTTCCGACTGAGCCTTTCGTTTTATTTGATGCC
TGGCAGTTCCCTACTCTCGCGTTAACGCTAGCATGG
