>Addgene plasmid #48556 | pFUSB4_GTTA | addgene partial sequence | sequence record 70926 | pCR8_F1 5'-ttgatgcctggcagttccct-3'
TCACGACGTTGTAAAACGACGGCCAGTCTTAAGCGTCTCATGGCCTGACCCCGGACCAAGTGGTGGCTAT
CGCCAGCAACAATGGCGGCAAGCAAGCGCTCGAAACGGTGCAGCGGCTGTTGCCGGTGCTGTGCCAGGAC
CATGGCCTGACCCCGGACCAAGTGGTGGCTATCGCCAGCAACGGTGGCGGCAAGCAAGCGCTCGAAACGG
TGCAGCGGCTGTTGCCGGTGCTGTGCCAGGACCATGGCCTGACCCCGGACCAAGTGGTGGCTATCGCCAG
CAACGGTGGCGGCAAGCAAGCGCTCGAAACGGTGCAGCGGCTGTTGCCGGTGCTGTGCCAGGACCATGGC
CTGACCCCGGACCAAGTGGTGGCTATCGCCAGCAACATTGGCGGCAAGCAAGCGCTCGAAACGGTGCAGC
GGCTGTTGCCGGTGCTGTGCCAGGACCATGGCCTGACCCCGGACCAAGTGGTGGCTATCGAGACGTCTAG
ACCAGCCAGGACAGAAATGCCTCGACTTCGCTGCTACCCAAGGTTGCCGGGTGACGCACACCGTGGAAAC
GGATGAAGGCACGAACCCAGTGGACATAAGCCTGTTCGGTTCGTAAGCTGTAATGCAAGTAGCGTATGCG
CTCACGCAACTGGTCCAGAACCTTGACCGAACGCAGCGGTGGTAACGGCGCAGTGGCGGTTTTCATGGCT
TGTTATGACTGTTTTTTTGGGGTACAGTCTATGCCTCGGGCATCCAAGCAGCAAGCGCGTTACGCCGTGG
GTCGATGTTTGATGTTATGGAGCAGCAACGATGTTACGCAGCAGGGCAGTCGCCCTAAAACAAAGTTAAA
CATTATGAGGGAAGCGGTGATCGCCGAAGTATCGACTCAACTATCAGA
